Addgene plasmid #101417: pDONR221-GATA4
Purpose: Donor Vector containing GATA4 transcription factor, part of the Human TFome Collection
Depositing lab: George Church. Depositing organization: Harvard Medical School. Publication: A comprehensive library of human transcription factors for cell fate engineering. Ng AHM, Khoshakhlagh P, Rojo Arias JE, Pasquini G, Wang K, Swiersy A, Shipman SL, Appleton E, Kiaee K, Kohman RE, Vernet A, Dysart M, Leeper K, Saylor W, Huang JY, Graveline A, Taipale J, Hill DE, Vidal M, Melero-Martin JM, Busskamp V, Church GM. Nat Biotechnol. 2021 Apr;39(4):510-519. doi: 10.1038/s41587-020-0742-6. Epub 2020 Nov 30. PubMed 33257861.
Backbone
  Vector backbone: pDONR221
  Backbone manufacturer: Invitrogen
  Vector type: Gateway shuttling vector
Growth in bacteria
  Bacterial resistance: Kanamycin, 50 μg/mL
  Growth temperature: 37°C
  Growth strain: DH5alpha
  Copy number: High Copy
Gene/Insert
  Gene/Insert name: GATA4 (alt name: P43694 (Uniprot ID))
  Species: H. sapiens (human)
  Mutation: Last nucleotide of stop codon removed to allow for Gateway C-terminal fusions
  Entrez Gene: GATA4 (a.k.a. ASD2, TACHD, TOF, VSD1)
  Cloning method: Gateway Cloning
  Sequencing primers: 5′ M13F(-21); 3′ M13R
Terms and licenses: Academic/Nonprofit Terms; Industry Terms: Not Available to Industry
Depositor comments: Harvard generated by gene synthesis
How to cite: pDONR221-GATA4 was a gift from George Church (Addgene plasmid # 101417 ; http://n2t.net/addgene:101417 ; RRID:Addgene_101417)
