[The description below was written by a language model from this plasmid's Addgene catalogue record and pLannotate feature annotations shown in this document.]
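Description:
pDONR221-GATA4 is a Gateway entry clone built on the Invitrogen pDONR221 backbone, carrying the human GATA4 open reading frame as part of the Human TFome Collection of transcription factors. It is a small (about 3.9 kb) bacterial shuttling plasmid rather than an expression vector. It replicates in E. coli from a high-copy ColE1/pUC-type origin and is selected with kanamycin through an aph(3')-Ia resistance gene. The backbone also contains rrnB T1 and T2 transcription terminators upstream of the cloning region, which insulate the insert from read-through transcription. Short lacI and lacZα fragments are annotated as vestigial sequence.

The GATA4 coding sequence, which the depositor notes was generated by gene synthesis, is flanked by attL recombination sites. The automated annotation labels these attL3 and attL2, although a pDONR221-derived entry clone would normally be expected to carry attL1 and attL2, so the attL3 call may reflect the annotation tool's matching between similar sites. These sites allow LR Clonase-mediated transfer of the ORF into any compatible Gateway destination vector. The last nucleotide of the stop codon has been removed so that the ORF can read through into C-terminal tags or fusion partners supplied by the destination vector. No eukaryotic promoter drives the insert. The only promoter annotated is a T7 promoter downstream of the insert on the opposite strand, next to the attL2 site.

GATA4 is a zinc-finger transcriptional activator with a key role in cardiac development and cardiomyocyte gene expression. The clone serves as a source for moving GATA4 into expression vectors, for example in transcription factor overexpression studies of cell fate engineering.
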