Features (pLannotate 1.2.2; 10 found; start..end, strand, type, name):
      2..97      +  protein_bind   attL3: mutant version of attL; recombination site for the Gateway® LR reaction LR Clonase™
    100..1425    +  CDS            GATA4: GATA4_HUMAN - Experimental evidence at protein level: Swiss-Prot protein existence level 1. Transcriptional activator that binds to the consensus sequence 5'-AGATAG-3' and plays a key role in cardiac development and function (PubMed:24000169, PubMed:27984724). In cooperation with TBX5, it binds to cardiac super-enhancers and promotes cardiomyocyte gene expression, while it downregulates endocardial and endothelial gene expression (PubMed:27984724). Involved in bone morphogenetic protein (BMP)-mediated induction of cardiac-specific gene expression. Binds to BMP response element (BMPRE) DNA sequ
   1428..1526    -  protein_bind   attL2: mutant version of attL; recombination site for the Gateway® LR reaction LR Clonase™
   1544..1562    -  promoter       T7 promoter: promoter for bacteriophage T7 RNA polymerase
   1696..2505    +  CDS            KanR: aminoglycoside phosphotransferase; aph(3')-Ia; confers resistance to kanamycin in bacteria or G418 (Geneticin®) in eukaryotes
   2652..3240    +  rep_origin     ori: high-copy-number ColE1/pMB1/pBR322/pUC origin of replication
   3423..3515    +  CDS            lacI (fragment): lac repressor; lacI; The lac repressor binds to the lac operator to inhibit transcription in E. coli. This inhibition can be relieved by adding lactose or isopropyl-β-D-thiogalactopyranoside (IPTG).
   3570..3597    -  terminator     rrnB T2 terminator: transcription terminator T2 from the E. coli rrnB gene
   3729..3772    +  terminator     rrnB T1 terminator: Escherichia coli rrnB; transcription terminator T1 from the E. coli rrnB gene
   3819..3855    -  CDS            lacZα (fragment): LacZα fragment of β-galactosidase; lacZ fragment
>Addgene plasmid #101417 | pDONR221-GATA4 | addgene full sequence | sequence record 351787 | Addgene NGS Result
CAAATAATGATTTTATTTTGACTGATAGTGACCTGTTCGTTGCAACAAATTGATGAGCAATGCTTTTTTA
TAATGCCAACTTTGTACAAAAAAGTTGGCATGTACCAGAGCCTGGCTATGGCTGCTAATCATGGACCTCC
CCCTGGAGCCTATGAAGCCGGAGGACCTGGCGCTTTTATGCATGGAGCTGGCGCCGCTTCTTCTCCCGTG
TATGTGCCTACACCTAGAGTGCCCAGCAGCGTGCTGGGCCTTTCTTATCTTCAGGGAGGAGGAGCAGGAT
CTGCTTCTGGCGGAGCTTCAGGCGGATCTTCTGGAGGCGCTGCTTCAGGTGCTGGACCTGGAACTCAACA
GGGATCTCCTGGATGGTCACAGGCAGGAGCTGATGGAGCCGCTTATACCCCTCCTCCTGTGAGCCCCAGG
TTTAGCTTTCCTGGCACAACAGGCTCTTTAGCTGCCGCTGCTGCTGCAGCCGCAGCTAGAGAAGCAGCTG
CATATTCTAGTGGCGGAGGAGCTGCTGGAGCCGGCTTAGCTGGAAGAGAGCAGTACGGAAGAGCCGGATT
TGCCGGAAGCTATAGCAGCCCTTACCCTGCCTATATGGCCGATGTTGGCGCATCTTGGGCAGCCGCCGCA
GCAGCTTCTGCAGGACCTTTTGACTCACCTGTGCTTCACTCTCTGCCTGGCAGAGCTAATCCTGCCGCCA
GACATCCCAACCTGGACATGTTCGACGACTTCAGCGAGGGCAGAGAATGCGTGAACTGCGGAGCCATGAG
CACCCCCCTTTGGAGAAGAGACGGCACCGGCCACTACCTTTGCAATGCCTGTGGCCTGTACCACAAGATG
AACGGCATCAACAGACCCCTGATCAAGCCCCAGAGAAGACTGAGCGCTAGCAGAAGAGTGGGCCTGTCCT
GCGCCAATTGCCAGACCACAACCACCACACTGTGGAGGAGAAATGCCGAGGGCGAGCCTGTGTGTAACGC
CTGTGGACTGTACATGAAGCTGCACGGCGTGCCCAGACCTCTGGCCATGAGAAAGGAGGGCATCCAGACC
AGAAAGAGAAAGCCCAAGAACCTGAACAAGAGCAAGACCCCCGCTGCTCCTTCTGGAAGCGAGAGCCTGC
CTCCAGCCTCTGGAGCCAGCAGCAATAGCTCTAACGCCACCACATCTTCTTCTGAGGAGATGAGGCCCAT
CAAAACCGAGCCAGGCCTGAGCAGCCACTACGGCCACAGCTCTAGCGTGAGCCAGACTTTTAGCGTGTCT
GCCATGTCAGGCCACGGACCTAGCATTCACCCTGTGCTGAGCGCCCTGAAGTTGAGCCCACAGGGCTATG
CTTCTCCTGTGTCTCAGAGCCCTCAGACCTCCAGCAAGCAGGACTCCTGGAATTCTCTGGTGCTGGCCGA
CAGCCACGGCGATATCATCACCGCCTGCCCAACTTTCTTGTACAAAGTTGGCATTATAAGAAAGCATTGC
TTATCAATTTGTTGCAACGAACAGGTCACTATCAGTCAAAATAAAATCATTATTTGCCATCCAGCTGATA
TCCCCTATAGTGAGTCGTATTACATGGTCATAGCTGTTTCTTGGCAGCTCTGGCCCGTGTCTCAAAATCT
CTGATGTTACATTGCACAAGATAAAAATATATCATCATGAACAATAAAACTGTCTGCTTACATAAACAGT
AATACAAGGGGTGTTATGAGCCATATTCAACGGGAAACGTCGAGGCCGCGATTAAATTCCAACATGGATG
CTGATTTATATGGGTATAAATGGGCTCGCGATAATGTCGGGCAATCAGGTGCGACAATCTATCGCTTGTA
TGGGAAGCCCGATGCGCCAGAGTTGTTTCTGAAACATGGCAAAGGTAGCGTTGCCAATGATGTTACAGAT
GAGATGGTCAGACTAAACTGGCTGACGGAATTTATGCCTCTTCCGACCATCAAGCATTTTATCCGTACTC
CTGATGATGCATGGTTACTCACCACTGCGATCCCCGGAAAAACAGCATTCCAGGTATTAGAAGAATATCC
TGATTCAGGTGAAAATATTGTTGATGCGCTGGCAGTGTTCCTGCGCCGGTTGCATTCGATTCCTGTTTGT
AATTGTCCTTTTAACAGCGATCGCGTATTTCGTCTCGCTCAGGCGCAATCACGAATGAATAACGGTTTGG
TTGATGCGAGTGATTTTGATGACGAGCGTAATGGCTGGCCTGTTGAACAAGTCTGGAAAGAAATGCATAA
ACTTTTGCCATTCTCACCGGATTCAGTCGTCACTCATGGTGATTTCTCACTTGATAACCTTATTTTTGAC
GAGGGGAAATTAATAGGTTGTATTGATGTTGGACGAGTCGGAATCGCAGACCGATACCAGGATCTTGCCA
TCCTATGGAACTGCCTCGGTGAGTTTTCTCCTTCATTACAGAAACGGCTTTTTCAAAAATATGGTATTGA
TAATCCTGATATGAATAAATTGCAGTTTCATTTGATGCTCGATGAGTTTTTCTAATCAGAATTGGTTAAT
TGGTTGTAACACTGGCAGAGCATTACGCTGACTTGACGGGACGGCGCAAGCTCATGACCAAAATCCCTTA
ACGTGAGTTACGCGTCGTTCCACTGAGCGTCAGACCCCGTAGAAAAGATCAAAGGATCTTCTTGAGATCC
TTTTTTTCTGCGCGTAATCTGCTGCTTGCAAACAAAAAAACCACCGCTACCAGCGGTGGTTTGTTTGCCG
GATCAAGAGCTACCAACTCTTTTTCCGAAGGTAACTGGCTTCAGCAGAGCGCAGATACCAAATACTGTTC
TTCTAGTGTAGCCGTAGTTAGGCCACCACTTCAAGAACTCTGTAGCACCGCCTACATACCTCGCTCTGCT
AATCCTGTTACCAGTGGCTGCTGCCAGTGGCGATAAGTCGTGTCTTACCGGGTTGGACTCAAGACGATAG
TTACCGGATAAGGCGCAGCGGTCGGGCTGAACGGGGGGTTCGTGCACACAGCCCAGCTTGGAGCGAACGA
CCTACACCGAACTGAGATACCTACAGCGTGAGCTATGAGAAAGCGCCACGCTTCCCGAAGGGAGAAAGGC
GGACAGGTATCCGGTAAGCGGCAGGGTCGGAACAGGAGAGCGCACGAGGGAGCTTCCAGGGGGAAACGCC
TGGTATCTTTATAGTCCTGTCGGGTTTCGCCACCTCTGACTTGAGCGTCGATTTTTGTGATGCTCGTCAG
GGGGGCGGAGCCTATGGAAAAACGCCAGCAACGCGGCCTTTTTACGGTTCCTGGCCTTTTGCTGGCCTTT
TGCTCACATGTTCTTTCCTGCGTTATCCCCTGATTCTGTGGATAACCGTATTACCGCCTTTGAGTGAGCT
GATACCGCTCGCCGCAGCCGAACGACCGAGCGCAGCGAGTCAGTGAGCGAGGAAGCGGAAGAGCGCCCAA
TACGCAAACCGCCTCTCCCCGCGCGTTGGCCGATTCATTAATGCAGCTGGCACGACAGGTTTCCCGACTG
GAAAGCGGGCAGTGAGCGCAACGCAATTAATACGCGTACCGCTAGCCAGGAAGAGTTTGTAGAAACGCAA
AAAGGCCATCCGTCAGGATGGCCTTCTGCTTAGTTTGATGCCTGGCAGTTTATGGCGGGCGTCCTGCCCG
CCACCCTCCGGGCCGTTGCTTCACAACGTTCAAATCCGCTCCCGGCGGATTTGTCCTACTCAGGAGAGCG
TTCACCGACAAACAACAGATAAAACGAAAGGCCCAGTCTTCCGACTGAGCCTTTCGTTTTATTTGATGCC
TGGCAGTTCCCTACTCTCGCGTTAACGCTAGCATGGATGTTTTCCCAGTCACGACGTTGTAAAACGACGG
CCAGTCTTAAGCTCGGGCCC
