>Addgene plasmid #101417 | pDONR221-GATA4 | depositor partial sequence | sequence record 191296 | insert
ATGTACCAGAGCCTGGCTATGGCTGCTAATCATGGACCTCCCCCTGGAGCCTATGAAGCCGGAGGACCTG
GCGCTTTTATGCATGGAGCTGGCGCCGCTTCTTCTCCCGTGTATGTGCCTACACCTAGAGTGCCCAGCAG
CGTGCTGGGCCTTTCTTATCTTCAGGGAGGAGGAGCAGGATCTGCTTCTGGCGGAGCTTCAGGCGGATCT
TCTGGAGGCGCTGCTTCAGGTGCTGGACCTGGAACTCAACAGGGATCTCCTGGATGGTCACAGGCAGGAG
CTGATGGAGCCGCTTATACCCCTCCTCCTGTGAGCCCCAGGTTTAGCTTTCCTGGCACAACAGGCTCTTT
AGCTGCCGCTGCTGCTGCAGCCGCAGCTAGAGAAGCAGCTGCATATTCTAGTGGCGGAGGAGCTGCTGGA
GCCGGCTTAGCTGGAAGAGAGCAGTACGGAAGAGCCGGATTTGCCGGAAGCTATAGCAGCCCTTACCCTG
CCTATATGGCCGATGTTGGCGCATCTTGGGCAGCCGCCGCAGCAGCTTCTGCAGGACCTTTTGACTCACC
TGTGCTTCACTCTCTGCCTGGCAGAGCTAATCCTGCCGCCAGACATCCCAACCTGGACATGTTCGACGAC
TTCAGCGAGGGCAGAGAATGCGTGAACTGCGGAGCCATGAGCACCCCCCTTTGGAGAAGAGACGGCACCG
GCCACTACCTTTGCAATGCCTGTGGCCTGTACCACAAGATGAACGGCATCAACAGACCCCTGATCAAGCC
CCAGAGAAGACTGAGCGCTAGCAGAAGAGTGGGCCTGTCCTGCGCCAATTGCCAGACCACAACCACCACA
CTGTGGAGGAGAAATGCCGAGGGCGAGCCTGTGTGTAACGCCTGTGGACTGTACATGAAGCTGCACGGCG
TGCCCAGACCTCTGGCCATGAGAAAGGAGGGCATCCAGACCAGAAAGAGAAAGCCCAAGAACCTGAACAA
GAGCAAGACCCCCGCTGCTCCTTCTGGAAGCGAGAGCCTGCCTCCAGCCTCTGGAGCCAGCAGCAATAGC
TCTAACGCCACCACATCTTCTTCTGAGGAGATGAGGCCCATCAAAACCGAGCCAGGCCTGAGCAGCCACT
ACGGCCACAGCTCTAGCGTGAGCCAGACTTTTAGCGTGTCTGCCATGTCAGGCCACGGACCTAGCATTCA
CCCTGTGCTGAGCGCCCTGAAGTTGAGCCCACAGGGCTATGCTTCTCCTGTGTCTCAGAGCCCTCAGACC
TCCAGCAAGCAGGACTCCTGGAATTCTCTGGTGCTGGCCGACAGCCACGGCGATATCATCACCGCC
